Addgene plasmid #13263: pTP223
Depositing lab: Kenan Murphy. Depositing organization: University of Massachusetts, Worcester. Publication: Lambda Red-mediated recombinogenic engineering of enterohemorrhagic and enteropathogenic E. coli. Murphy KC, Campellone KG. BMC Mol Biol. 2003 Dec 13;4:11. doi: 10.1186/1471-2199-4-11. PubMed 14672541.
Backbone
  Vector backbone: pMC7
  Backbone size w/o insert (bp): 6000
  Vector type: Bacterial Expression
Growth in bacteria
  Bacterial resistance: Tetracycline, 10 μg/mL
  Growth temperature: 37°C
  Growth strain: DH5alpha
  Copy number: High Copy
Gene/Insert
  Gene/Insert name: Plac-gam-bet-exo (alt name: Lambda Red)
  Species: bacteriophage lambda
  Insert size (bp): 2000
  Cloning method: Restriction Enzyme; 5′ cloning site EcoR1 (not destroyed); 3′ cloning site EcoR1 (not destroyed)
  Sequencing primers: 5′ n/a
Resource information
  A portion of this plasmid was derived from a plasmid made by: Anthony Poteete
Terms and licenses: Academic/Nonprofit Terms; Industry Terms: Not Available to Industry
Depositor comments: Original description can be found in Poteete & Fenton (1984) Virology, 134:161-167.
How to cite: pTP223 was a gift from Kenan Murphy (Addgene plasmid # 13263 ; http://n2t.net/addgene:13263 ; RRID:Addgene_13263)
