[The description below was written by a language model from this plasmid's Addgene catalogue record and pLannotate feature annotations shown in this document.]
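Description:
pTP223 is a bacterial expression plasmid that supplies the bacteriophage lambda Red recombination functions to E. coli. It was built on the pMC7 backbone. The catalogue describes a backbone of about 6 kb carrying an insert of about 2 kb flanked by EcoRI sites, whereas the sequenced record is roughly 10.5 kb, so the nominal sizes understate the full plasmid. Replication is from a ColE1/pMB1-type origin, and the backbone retains much ColE1-derived material: the bom region, mobilization and relaxase gene fragments (mbeA, mbeC and related relaxation-complex proteins), the colicin E1 immunity gene, and remnants of the colicin and lysis genes. A rop gene is also annotated, although the catalogue lists the plasmid as high copy. Selection is by tetracycline resistance, from the tet promoter and the TcR efflux gene. A short Rep101 fragment lies beside this marker and appears to be a cloning remnant rather than a functional replication element.

The payload is a Plac-gam-bet-exo operon, in which a lac UV5 promoter and lac operator drive the three genes, followed by a fragment of the lambda tL3 terminator. Gam inhibits the host RecBCD nuclease and so protects linear double-stranded DNA. Exo resects 5' ends to leave 3' single-stranded tails. Bet binds single-stranded DNA and promotes annealing to homologous targets. The plasmid also carries lacI under the lacIq promoter, so the repressor is provided in cis and Red expression is inducible with IPTG. A second lac promoter/operator with a lacZα fragment, and an adjacent mhpR gene, are also present, presumably carried over with the lac region. The associated publication used Red-mediated recombineering to make chromosomal gene replacements with linear DNA substrates in enterohemorrhagic and enteropathogenic E. coli.
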