Features (pLannotate 1.2.2; 28 found; start..end, strand, type, name):
      1..141     +  misc_feature   bom: basis of mobility region from pBR322
    327..915     -  rep_origin     ori: high-copy-number ColE1/pMB1/pBR322/pUC origin of replication
    914..1048    -  CDS            cnl (fragment): LYS4_ECOLX - Experimental evidence at protein level: Swiss-Prot protein existence level 1. Lysis proteins are required for both colicin release and partial cell lysis. From Escherichia coli.
   1120..1458    +  CDS            imm: IMM0_ECOLX - Protein predicted: Swiss-Prot protein existence level 4. This protein is able to protect a cell, which harbors the plasmid ColE1 encoding colicin E1, against colicin E1. From Escherichia coli.
   1461..1520    -  CDS            cea (fragment): CEA1_ECOLX - Experimental evidence at protein level: Swiss-Prot protein existence level 1. Colicins are polypeptide toxins produced by and active against E.coli and closely related bacteria. From Escherichia coli.
   1545..1575    +  promoter       lac UV5 promoter: E. coli lac promoter with an "up" mutation
   1583..1599    +  protein_bind   lac operator: The lac repressor binds to the lac operator to inhibit transcription in E. coli. This inhibition can be relieved by adding lactose or isopropyl-β-D-thiogalactopyranoside (IPTG). lac repressor encoded by lacI
   1633..2049    +  CDS            Gam: inhibitor of the host RecBCD nuclease in the λ Red system; gam; protects the double-stranded DNA substrate for recombination
   2055..2837    +  CDS            bet: VBET_LAMBD - Also known as betA, red-beta, redB. Experimental evidence at protein level: Swiss-Prot protein existence level 1. Gene bet protein functions in general recombination and in the late, rolling-circle mode of lambda DNA replication. Has a function similar to that of E.coli recT. It is a single-stranded DNA binding protein that can promote renaturation of DNA. From Escherichia phage lambda (Bacteriophage lambda).
   2837..3517    +  CDS            Exo: 5' to 3' double-stranded DNA exonuclease in the λ Red system; exo; creates 3' single-stranded DNA tails
   3518..3564    +  terminator     λ tL3 terminator (fragment): transcription terminator tL3 from phage λ
   3571..3893    -  CDS            Rep101 (fragment): RepA protein needed for replication with the pSC101 origin; rep101
   3900..3928    +  promoter       tet promoter: E. coli promoter for tetracycline efflux protein gene
   3976..5166    +  CDS            TcR: tetracycline efflux protein; tet; confers resistance to tetracycline
   5441..5686    +  CDS            YPB2_ECOLX (fragment): Protein predicted: Swiss-Prot protein existence level 4. From Escherichia coli.
   6009..6590    -  CDS            RLX2_SALTM: Protein predicted: Swiss-Prot protein existence level 4. This protein is probably required for relaxation complex formation. From Salmonella typhimurium.
   6606..6782    -  CDS            RLX1_SALTM (fragment): Protein inferred from homology: Swiss-Prot protein existence level 3. This protein is probably required for relaxation complex formation. From Salmonella typhimurium.
   6991..7821    +  CDS            mhpR (sequence withheld): MHPR_ECOLI - Protein predicted: Swiss-Prot protein existence level 4. Activator of the mhpABCDFE operon coding for components of the 3-hydroxyphenylpropionate degradation pathway. From Escherichia coli (strain K12).
   7823..7900    +  promoter       lacIq promoter: lacI (mutant); In the lacIq allele, a single base change in the promoter boosts expression of the lacI gene about 10-fold.
   7901..8983    +  CDS            lacI: lac repressor; lacI; The lac repressor binds to the lac operator to inhibit transcription in E. coli. This inhibition can be relieved by adding lactose or isopropyl-β-D-thiogalactopyranoside (IPTG).
   8996..9017    +  protein_bind   CAP binding site: CAP binding activates transcription in the presence of cAMP. E. coli catabolite activator protein
   9032..9062    +  promoter       lac UV5 promoter: E. coli lac promoter with an "up" mutation
   9070..9086    +  protein_bind   lac operator: The lac repressor binds to the lac operator to inhibit transcription in E. coli. This inhibition can be relieved by adding lactose or isopropyl-β-D-thiogalactopyranoside (IPTG). lac repressor encoded by lacI
   9106..9279    +  CDS            lacZα: LacZα fragment of β-galactosidase; lacZ fragment
   9556..9678    -  CDS            RLX1_SALTM (fragment): Protein inferred from homology: Swiss-Prot protein existence level 3. This protein is probably required for relaxation complex formation. From Salmonella typhimurium.
   9671..9793    -  CDS            mbeA (fragment): MBEA_ECOLX - Experimental evidence at protein level: Swiss-Prot protein existence level 1. Relaxase involved in plasmid ColE1 conjugative mobilization and is thus essential to promote the specific transfer of the plasmid during conjugation. First catalyzes the specific cleavage of one of the DNA strands at oriT, forming a covalent 5'-phosphotyrosine intermediate. The nic site corresponds to 5'-(1469)CTGG/CTTA(1462)-3' in the cleaved strand. The cleaved strand is then transferred through the dedicated type IV secretion apparatus. MbeA remains covalently linked at the 5' end of the strand, and o
   9786..10130   -  CDS            mbeC: MBEC_ECOLX - Experimental evidence at protein level: Swiss-Prot protein existence level 1. Required for efficient mobilization of ColE1 plasmid and is thus essential to promote the specific transfer of the plasmid during conjugation. Probably functions by inducing DNA bending, helping the MbeA relaxase to melt the DNA around the nic site and cleave the phosphodiester bond. Binds specifically double-stranded DNA (dsDNA) containing the ColE1 oriT but does not recognize the inverted repeat (IR). From Escherichia coli.
  10171..10362   +  CDS            rop: Rop protein, which maintains plasmids at low copy number; rop
>Addgene plasmid #13263 | pTP223 | addgene full sequence | sequence record 338004 | Addgene NGS Result
CGCAGCCATGACCCAGTCACGTAGCGATAGCGGAGTGTATACTGGCTTAACTATGCGGCATCAGAGCAGA
TTGTACTGAGAGTGCACCATATGCGGTGTGAAATACCGCACAGATGCGTAAGGAGAAAATACCGCATCAG
GCGCTCTTCCGCTTCCTCGCTCACTGACTCGCTGCGCTCGGTCGTTCGGCTGCGGCGAGCGGTATCAGCT
CACTCAAAGGCGGTAATACGGTTATCCACAGAATCAGGGGATAACGCAGGAAAGAACATGTGAGCAAAAG
GCCAGCAAAAGGCCAGGAACCGTAAAAAGGCCGCGTTGCTGGCGTTTTTCCATAGGCTCCGCCCCCCTGA
CGAGCATCACAAAAATCGACGCTCAAGTCAGAGGTGGCGAAACCCGACAGGACTATAAAGATACCAGGCG
TTTCCCCCTGGAAGCTCCCTCGTGCGCTCTCCTGTTCCGACCCTGCCGCTTACCGGATACCTGTCCGCCT
TTCTCCCTTCGGGAAGCGTGGCGCTTTCTCATAGCTCACGCTGTAGGTATCTCAGTTCGGTGTAGGTCGT
TCGCTCCAAGCTGGGCTGTGTGCACGAACCCCCCGTTCAGCCCGACCGCTGCGCCTTATCCGGTAACTAT
CGTCTTGAGTCCAACCCGGTAAGACACGACTTATCGCCACTGGCAGCAGCCACTGGTAACAGGATTAGCA
GAGCGAGGTATGTAGGCGGTGCTACAGAGTTCTTGAAGTGGTGGCCTAACTACGGCTACACTAGAAGGAC
AGTATTTGGTATCTGCGCTCTGCTGAAGCCAGTTACCTTCGGAAAAAGAGTTGGTAGCTCTTGATCCGGC
AAACAAACCACCGCTGGTAGCGGTGGTTTTTTTGTTTGCAAGCAGCAGATTACGCGCAGAAAAAAAGGAT
CTCAAGAAGATCCTTTGATCTTTTCTACTGAACGGTGATCCCCACCAATTCAGAAGAAGATGATGGAGCC
ACAGTCCCTCCCTGAACATCACGTATATAGTTAGCCTGACATCCAACAAGGAGGTTTATCGCGAATATTC
CCACAAAAAATCTTTTCCTCATAACTCGATCCTTATAAAATGAAAAGAATATATGACGAGGTTTAATTTA
TGAGCTTAAGATACTACATAAAAAATATTTTATTTGGCCTGTACTGCACACTTATATATATATACCTTAT
AACAAAAAACAGCGAAGAGTATTATTTCCTTGTGACAGATAAGATGCTATATGCAATAGTGATAAGCACT
ATTCTATGTCCATATTCAAAATATGCTATTGAACACATAGCTTTTAACTTCATAAAGAAAGATTTTTTCG
AAAGAAGAAAAAATCTAAATAACGCCCCCGTAGCAAAATTAAACCTATTTATGCTATATAATCTATTTTG
TTTGGTCCTAGCAATCCCATTTGGATTGCTAGGACTTTTTATATCAATAAAGAATAATTAAATCCCTAAT
ACCTCATTTATCGTATTAAGTTTATTCTTATCAATATAGGAGCATAGAATTCTCACTCATTAGGCACCCC
AGGCTTTACACTTTATGCTTCCGGCTCGTATAATGTGTGGAATTGTGAGCGGATAACAATTTCACACAGG
AAACAGTCGACGCTTATAAAAAATGGATATTAATACTGAAACTGAGATCAAGCAAAAGCATTCACTAACC
CCCTTTCCTGTTTTCCTAATCAGCCCGGCATTTCGCGGGCGATATTTTCACAGCTATTTCAGGAGTTCAG
CCATGAACGCTTATTACATTCAGGATCGTCTTGAGGCTCAGAGCTGGGCGCGTCACTACCAGCAGCTCGC
CCGTGAAGAGAAAGAGGCAGAACTGGCAGACGACATGGAAAAAGGCCTGCCCCAGCACCTGTTTGAATCG
CTATGCATCGATCATTTGCAACGCCACGGGGCCAGCAAAAAATCCATTACCCGTGCGTTTGATGACGATG
TTGAGTTTCAGGAGCGCATGGCAGAACACATCCGGTACATGGTTGAAACCATTGCTCACCACCAGGTTGA
TATTGATTCAGAGGTATAAAACGAATGAGTACTGCACTCGCAACGCTGGCTGGGAAGCTGGCTGAACGTG
TCGGCATGGATTCTGTCGACCCACAGGAACTGATCACCACTCTTCGCCAGACGGCATTTAAAGGTGATGC
CAGCGATGCGCAGTTCATCGCATTACTGATCGTTGCCAACCAGTACGGCCTTAATCCGTGGACGAAAGAA
ATTTACGCCTTTCCTGATAAGCAGAATGGCATCGTTCCGGTGGTGGGCGTTGATGGCTGGTCCCGCATCA
TCAATGAAAACCAGCAGTTTGATGGCATGGACTTTGAGCAGGACAATGAATCCTGTACATGCCGGATTTA
CCGCAAGGACCGTAATCATCCGATCTGCGTTACCGAATGGATGGATGAATGCCGCCGCGAACCATTCAAA
ACTCGCGAAGGCAGAGAAATCACGGGGCCGTGGCAGTCGCATCCCAAACGGATGTTACGTCATAAAGCCA
TGATTCAGTGTGCCCGTCTGGCCTTCGGATTTGCTGGTATCTATGACAAGGATGAAGCCGAGCGCATTGT
CGAAAATACTGCATACACTGCAGAACGTCAGCCGGAACGCGACATCACTCCGGTTAACGATGAAACAATG
CAGGAGATTAACACTCTGCTGATCGCCCTGGATAAAACATGGGATGACGACTTATTGCCGCTCTGTTCCC
AGATATTTCGCCGCGACATTCGTGCATCGTCAGAACTGACACAGGCCGAAGCAGTAAAAGCTCTTGGATT
CCTGAAACAGAAAGCCGCAGAGCAGAAGGTGGCAGCATGACACCGGACATTATCCTGCAGCGTACCGGGA
TCGATGTGAGAGCTGTCGAACAGGGGGAAGATGCGTGGCACAAATTACGGCTCGGCGTCATCACCGCTTC
AGAAGTTCACAACGTGATAGCAAAACCCCGCTCCGGAAAGAAGTGGCCTGACATGAAAATGTCCTACTTC
CACACCCTGCTTGCTGAGGTTTGCACCGGTGTGGCTCCGGAAGTTAACGCTAAAGCACTGGCCTGGGGAA
AACAGTACGAGAACGACGCCAGAACCCTGTTTGAATTCACTTCCGGCGTGAATGTTACTGAATCCCCGAT
CATCTATCGCGACGAAAGTATGCGTACCGCCTGCTCTCCCGATGGTTTATGCAGTGACGGCAACGGCCTT
GAACTGAAATGCCCGTTTACCTCCCGGGATTTCATGAAGTTCCGGCTCGGTGGTTTCGAGGCCATAAAGT
CAGCTTACATGGCCCAGGTGCAGTACAGCATGTGGGTGACGCGAAAAAATGCCTGGTACTTTGCCAACTA
TGACCCGCGTATGAAGCGTGAAGGCCTGCATTATGTCGTGATTGAGCGGGATGAAAAGTACATGGCGAGT
TTTGACGAGATCGTGCCGGAGTTCATCGAAAAAATGGACGAGGCACTGGCTGAAATTGGTTTTGTATTTG
GGGAGCAATGGCGATGACGCATCCTCACGATAATATCCGGGTAGGCGCAATCACTTTCGTCTCTCTAGGG
AATTCTAATTTTTCGCTTGAGAACTTGGCATAGTTTGTCCACTGGAAAATCTCAAAGCCTTTAACCAAAG
GATTCCTGATTTCCACAGTTCTCGTCATCAGCTCTCTGGTTGCTTTAGCTAATACACCATAAGCATTTTC
CCTACTGATGTTCATCATCTGAGCGTATTGGTTATAAGTGAACGATACCGTCCGTTCTTTCCTTGTAGGG
TTTTCAATCGTGGGGTTGAGTAGTGCCACACAGCATAAAATTAGCTTGGTTTCATGCTCCGTTAAGTCAT
AGCGACTAATCGCTAGTTCATTTGCTTTGAAAACAACTAATTCTCATGTTTGACAGCTTATCATCGATAA
GCTTTAATGCGGTAGTTTATCACAGTTAAATTGCTAACGCAGTCAGGCACCGTGTATGAAATCTAACAAT
GCGCTCATCGTCATCCTCGGCACCGTCACCCTGGATGCTGTAGGCATAGGCTTGGTTATGCCGGTACTGC
CGGGCCTCTTGCGGGATATCGTCCATTCCGACAGCATCGCCAGTCACTATGGCGTGCTGCTAGCGCTATA
TGCGTTGATGCAATTTCTATGCGCACCCGTTCTCGGAGCACTGTCCGACCGCTTTGGCCGCCGCCCAGTC
CTGCTCGCTTCGCTACTTGGAGCCACTATCGACTACGCGATCATGGCGACCACACCCGTCCTGTGGATCC
TCTACGCCGGACGCATCGTGGCCGGCATCACCGGCGCCACAGGTGCGGTTGCTGGCGCCTATATCGCCGA
CATCACCGATGGGGAAGATCGGGCTCGCCACTTCGGGCTCATGAGCGCTTGTTTCGGCGTGGGTATGGTG
GCAGGCCCCGTGGCCGGGGGACTGTTGGGCGCCATCTCCTTGCATGCACCATTCCTTGCGGCGGCGGTGC
TCAACGGCCTCAACCTACTACTGGGCTGCTTCCTAATGCAGGAGTCGCATAAGGGAGAGCGTCGACCGAT
GCCCTTGAGAGCCTTCAACCCAGTCAGCTCCTTCCGGTGGGCGCGGGGCATGACTATCGTCGCCGCACTT
ATGACTGTCTTCTTTATCATGCAACTCGTAGGACAGGTGCCGGCAGCGCTCTGGGTCATTTTCGGCGAGG
ACCGCTTTCGCTGGAGCGCGACGATGATCGGCCTGTCGCTTGCGGTATTCGGAATCTTGCACGCCCTCGC
TCAAGCCTTCGTCACTGGTCCCGCCACCAAACGTTTCGGCGAGAAGCAGGCCATTATCGCCGGCATGGCG
GCCGACGCGCTGGGCTACGTCTTGCTGGCGTTCGCGACGCGAGGCTGGATGGCCTTCCCCATTATGATTC
TTCTCGCTTCCGGCGGCATCGGGATGCCCGCGTTGCAGGCCATGCTGTCCAGGCAGGTAGATGACGACCA
TCAGGGACAGCTTCAAGGATCGCTCGCGGCTCTTACCAGCCTAACTTCGATCATTGGACCGCTGATCGTC
ACGGCGATTTATGCCGCCTCGGCGAGCACATGGAACGGGTTGGCATGGATTGTAGGCGCCGCCCTATACC
TTGTCTGCCTCCCCGCGTTGCGTCGCGGTGCATGGAGCCGGGCCACCTCGACCTGAATGGAAGCCGGCGG
CACCTCGCTAACGGATTCACCACTCCAAGAATTGGAGCCAATCAATTCTTGCGGAGAACTGTGAATGCGC
AAACCAACCCTTGGCAGAACATATCCATCGCGTCCGCCATCTCCAGCAGCCGCACGCGGCGCATCTCGGG
CAGCGTTGGGTCCTGGCCACGGGTGCGCATGATCGTGCTCCTGTCGTTGAGGACCCGGCTAGGCTGGCGG
GGTTGCCTTACTGGTTAGCAGAATGAATCACCGATACGCGAGCGAACGTGAAGCGACTGCTGCTGCAAAA
CGTCTGCGACCTGAGCAACAACATGAATGGTCTTCGGTTTCCGTGTTTCGTAAAGTCTGGAAACGCGGAA
GTCAGCGCCCTGCACCATTATGTTCCGGATCTGCATCGCAGGATGCTGCTGGCTACCCTGTGGAACACCT
ACATCTGTATTAACGAAGCGCTGGCATTGACCCTGAGTGATTTTTCTCTGGTGCCGCCCTATCCCTTTGT
GCAGCTTGCCACGCTCAAAGGGGTTTGAGGTCCAACCGTACGAAAACGTACGGTAAGAGGAAAATTATCG
TCTGAAAAATCGATTAGTAGACAAGAAAGTCCGTTAAGTGCCAATTTTCGATTAAAAAGACACCGTTTTG
ATGGCGTTTTCCAATGTACATTATGTTTCGATATATCAGACAGTTACTTCACTAACGTACGTTTTCGTTC
TATTGGCCTTCAGACCCCATATCCTTAATGTCCTTTATTTGCTGGGGTTATCAGATCCCCCCGACACGTT
TAATTAATGCTTTCTCCGCCGGAGATCGACGCACAGCGTTCTGTGCTCTATGATGTTATTTCTTAATAAT
CATCCAGGTATTCTCTTTATCACCATACGTAGTGCGAGTGTCCACCTTAACGCAGGGCTTTCCGTCACAG
CGCGATATGTCAGCCAGCGGGGCTTTCTTTTGCCAGACCGCTTCCATCCTCTGCATTTCAGCAATCTGGC
TATACCCGTCATTCATAAACCACGTAAATGCCGTCACGCAGGAAGCCAGGACGAAGAATATCGTCAGTAC
AAGATAAATCGCGGATTTCCACGTATAGCGTGACATCTCACGACGCATTTCATGGATCATCGCTTTCGCC
GTATCGGCAGCCTGATTCAGCGCTTCTGTCGCCGGTTTCTGCTGTGCTAATCCGGCTTGTTTCAGTTCTT
TCTCAACCTGAGTGAGCGCGGAACTCACCGATTTCCTGACGGTGTCAGTCATATTACCGGACGCGCTGTC
CAGCTCACGAATGACCCTGCTCAGCGTTTCACTTTGCTGCTGTAATTGTGATGAGGCGGCCTGAAACTGT
TCTGTCAGAGAAGTAACACGCTTTTCCAGCGCCTGATGATGCCCGATAAGGGCGGCAATTTGTTTAATTT
CGTCGCTCATACAAAATCCTGCCTATCGTGAGAATGACCAGCCTTTATCCGGCTTCTGTCGTATCTGTTC
GGCGAGTCGCTGTCGTTCTTTCTCCTGCTGACGCTGTTTTTCCGCCAGACGTTCGCGCTCTCTCTGCCTT
TCCATCTCCTGATGTATCCCCTGGAACTCCGCCATCGCATCGTTAACAGCAGGCTGGATGTCAGGGTGTT
GTATTGCCATTTCAGTACCTCACGACTCGGACAAAATGTCGTTGCGCGCACAGTACAGCGCAACTTATTT
TGTTAAAAACATGTAAATGATTTTTTATTGTGCGCTCAGTATAGGAAGGGTGTTTTCGGCTACAATCAAA
ACATGCCCGAATGTGCACCAGGTGCACCACGTTGTTTTAACTATAGAAATGTCAATTAAT
[831 nt withheld, positions 6991-7821]
TGACACCATCGAATGGTGCAAAACCTTTCGCGGTATGGCATGATAGCGCCCGGAAGAGAGTCAATTCAGG
GTGGTGAATGTGAAACCAGTAACGTTATACGATGTCGCAGAGTATGCCGGTGTCTCTTATCAGACCGTTT
CCCGCGTGGTGAACCAGGCCAGCCACGTTTCTGCGAAAACGCGGGAAAAAGTGGAAGCGGCGATGGCGGA
GCTGAATTACATTCCCAACCGCGTGGCACAACAACTGGCGGGCAAACAGTCGTTGCTGATTGGCGTTGCC
ACCTCCAGTCTGGCCCTGCACGCGCCGTCGCAAATTGTCGCGGCGATTAAATCTCGCGCCGATCAACTGG
GTGCCAGCGTGGTGGTGTCGATGGTAGAACGAAGCGGCGTCGAAGCCTGTAAAGCGGCGGTGCACAATCT
TCTCGCGCAACGCGTCAGTGGGCTGATCATTAACTATCCGCTGGATGACCAGGATGCCATTGCTGTGGAA
GCTGCCTGCACTAATGTTCCGGCGTTATTTCTTGATGTCTCTGACCAGACACCCATCAACAGTATTATTT
TCTCCCATGAAGACGGTACGCGACTGGGCGTGGAGCATCTGGTCGCATTGGGTCACCAGCAAATCGCGCT
GTTAGCGGGCCCATTAAGTTCTGTCTCGGCGCGTCTGCGTCTGGCTGGCTGGCATAAATATCTCACTCGC
AATCAAATTCAGCCGATAGCGGAACGGGAAGGCGACTGGAGTGCCATGTCCGGTTTTCAACAAACCATGC
AAATGCTGAATGAGGGCATCGTTCCCACTGCGATGCTGGTTGCCAACGATCAGATGGCGCTGGGCGCAAT
GCGCGCCATTACCGAGTCCGGGCTGCGCGTTGGTGCGGATATCTCGGTAGTGGGATACGACGATACCGAA
GACAGCTCATGTTATATCCCGCCGTTAACCACCATCAAACAGGATTTTCGCCTGCTGGGGCAAACCAGCG
TGGACCGCTTGCTGCAACTCTCTCAGGGCCAGGCGGTGAAGGGCAATCAGCTGTTGCCCGTCTCACTGGT
GAAAAGAAAAACCACCCTGGCGCCCAATACGCAAACCGCCTCTCCCCGCGCGTTGGCCGATTCATTAATG
CAGCTGGCACGACAGGTTTCCCGACTGGAAAGCGGGCAGTGAGCGCAACGCAATTAATGTAAGTTAGCTC
ACTCATTAGGCACCCCAGGCTTTACACTTTATGCTTCCGGCTCGTATAATGTGTGGAATTGTGAGCGGAT
AACAATTTCACACAGGAAACAGCTATGACCATGATTACGGATTCACTGGCCGTCGTTTTACAACGTCGTG
ACTGGGAAAACCCTGGCGTTACCCAACTTAATCGCCTTGCAGCACATCCCCCTTTCGCCAGCTGGCGTAA
TAGCGAAGAGGCCCGCACCGATCGCCCTTCCCAACAGTTGCGCAGCCTGAATGGCGAATGGCGCTTTGCC
TGGTTTCCGGCACCAGAAGCGGTGCCGGAAAGCTGGCTGGAGTGCGATCTTCCTGAGGCCGATACTGTCG
TCGTCCCCTCAAACTGGCAGATGCACGGTTACGATGCGCCCATCTACACCAACGTGACCTATCCCATTAC
GGTCAATCCGCCGTTTGTTCCCACGGAGAATCCGACGGGTTGTTACTCGCTCACATTTAATGTTGATGAA
AGCTGGCTACAGGAAGGCCAGACGCGAATTATTTTTGATGGCGTTAACAAGGGACTGAAGATCGATTTCT
TCCTGTATATCCTTCATGGCATCACTGACCAGTGCGTTCAGCTTGTCAGGCTCTTTTTCAAAATCAAACG
TTCTGCCGGAATGGGATTCCTGCTCAGGCTCTGACTTCTTCCGGGTTACCCTGAAGTACCGTTGCACCTT
CCCGGTTACGCTCCCTCCCCAGAAGGTAATCAACCGGACCACTGCCACCACCTTTTCCCCGGGCATGAAA
TTTAACTATCATCCCGCGCCCCCTGTTCCCTGACGGCCAGACGCAGCCGGCGCAGCTCATCCCCGATGGC
CATCAGTGCGGCCACCACCTGAACCCGGTCGCCGGAAGACCACTGCCCGCTGTTCACCTTCCTCGCTGTC
TGATTCAGGTTATTCCCGATGGCGGCCAGCTGACGCAGTAACGGCGGAGCCAAAGTTGGCAGCTTCCCGG
AACGGGCAACCGGCTCACCCAGGCAGACCCGCCGCATCCATACCGCCAGTTGTTTACCCTCACAACGTTC
CAGTAACCGGGCATGTTCATCATCAGTAACCCGTATCGTGAGCATCCTCTCTCGTTTCATCGGTATCATT
ACCCCCATGAACAGAAATCCCCCTTACACGGAGGCATCAGTGACCAAACAGGAAAAAACCGCCCTTAACA
TGGCCCGCTTTATCAGAAGCCAGACATTAACGCTTCTGGAGAAACTCAACGAGCTGGACGCGGATGAACA
GGCAGACATCTGTGAATCGCTTCACGACCACGCTGATGAGCTTTACCGCAGCTGCCTCGCGCGTTTCGGT
GATGACGGTGAAAACCTCTGACACATGCAGCTCCCGGAGACGGTCACAGCTTGTCTGTAAGCGGATGCCG
GGAGCAGACAAGCCCGTCAGGGCGCGTCAGCGGGTGTTGGCGGGTGTCGGGG
