>Addgene plasmid #13263 | pTP223 | addgene partial sequence | sequence record 19652 | 13263 with 13263-R (gctctgagcctcaagacgat)
ATCGCCCGCGAAATGCCGGGCTGATTAGGAAAACAGGAAAGGGGGTTAGTGAATGCTTTTGCTTGATCTC
AGTTTCAGTATTAATATCCATTTTTTATAAGCGTCGACTGTTTCCTGTGTGAAATTGTTATCCGCTCACA
ATTCCACACATTATACGAGCCGGAAGCATAAAGTGTAAAGCCTGGGGTGCCTAATGAGTGAGAATTCTAT
GCTCCTATATTGATAAGAATAAACTTAATACGATAAATGAGGTATTAGGGATTTAATTATTCTTTATTGA
TATAAAAAGTCCTAGCAATCCAAATGGGATTGCTAGGACCAAACAAAATAGATTATATAGCATAAATAGG
TTTAATTTTGCTACGGGGGCGTTATTTAGATTTTTTCTTCTTTCGAAAAAATCTTTCTTTATGAAGTTAA
AAGCTATGTGTTCAATAGCATATTTTGAATATGGACATAGAATAGTGCTTATCACTATTGCATATAGCAT
CTTATCTGTCACAAGGAAATAATACTCTTCGCTGTTTTTTGTTATAAGGTATATATATATAAGTGTGCAG
TACAGGCCAAATAAAATATTTTTTATGTAGTATCTTAAGCTCATAAATTAAACCTCGTCATATATTCTTT
TCATTTTATAAGGATCGAGTTATGAGGAAAAGATTTTTTGTGGGAATATTCGCGATAAACCTCCTTGTTG
GATGTCAGGCTAACTATATACGTGATGTTCAGGGAGGGACTGTGGCTCCATCATCTTCTTCTGAATTGGT
GGGGATCACCGTTCAGTAGAAAAGATCAAAGGATCTTCTTGAGATCCTTTTTTTCTGCGCGTAATCTGCT
GCTTGCAAACAAAAAAACCACCG
